Addgene plasmid #116566: pHAGE-PIK3CD-E1021K
Purpose: Lentiviral expression of PIK3CD E1021K
Depositing lab: Gordon Mills & Kenneth Scott. Depositing organization: Baylor College of Medicine. Publication: Systematic Functional Annotation of Somatic Mutations in Cancer. Ng PK, Li J, Jeong KJ, Shao S, Chen H, Tsang YH, Sengupta S, Wang Z, Bhavana VH, Tran R, Soewito S, Minussi DC, Moreno D, Kong K, Dogruluk T, Lu H, Gao J, Tokheim C, Zhou DC, Johnson AM, Zeng J, Ip CKM, Ju Z, Wester M, Yu S, Li Y, Vellano CP, Schultz N, Karchin R, Ding L, Lu Y, Cheung LWT, Chen K, Shaw KR, Meric-Bernstam F, Scott KL, Yi S, Sahni N, Liang H, Mills GB. Cancer Cell. 2018 Mar 12;33(3):450-462.e10. doi: 10.1016/j.ccell.2018.01.021. PubMed 29533785.
Backbone
  Vector backbone: pHAGE
  Vector type: Lentiviral
Growth in bacteria
  Bacterial resistance: Ampicillin, 100 μg/mL
  Growth temperature: 37°C
  Growth strain: Stbl3
  Copy number: High Copy
Gene/Insert
  Gene/Insert name: PIK3CD
  Species: H. sapiens (human)
  Mutation: E1021K
  Entrez Gene: PIK3CD (a.k.a. APDS, IMD14, IMD14A, IMD14B, P110DELTA, PI3K, ROCHIS, p110D)
  Cloning method: Gateway Cloning
Terms and licenses: Academic/Nonprofit Terms; Industry Terms: Not Available to Industry
How to cite: pHAGE-PIK3CD-E1021K was a gift from Gordon Mills & Kenneth Scott (Addgene plasmid # 116566 ; http://n2t.net/addgene:116566 ; RRID:Addgene_116566)
