[The description below was written by a language model from this plasmid's Addgene catalogue record and pLannotate feature annotations shown in this document.]
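Description:
pHAGE-PIK3CD-E1021K is an HIV-1-based lentiviral expression plasmid of about 11.6 kb, built on the pHAGE backbone to deliver a mutant human PIK3CD, the p110δ catalytic subunit of phosphoinositide 3-kinase, into mammalian cells. In bacteria it is maintained through a high-copy ColE1/pUC-type origin and selected with ampicillin via the β-lactamase gene. The transfer cassette is flanked by a truncated 5' LTR and a U3-deleted, self-inactivating 3' LTR. It carries the Ψ packaging signal with an adjoining gag fragment, the Rev response element for Rev-dependent nuclear export of the genomic RNA, and the cPPT/CTS, which aids nuclear import of the reverse-transcribed genome. Because the viral genes are present only as fragments, packaging functions must be supplied in trans.

Within the provirus, the constitutive EF-1α promoter drives the PIK3CD open reading frame, which was inserted by Gateway recombination and is bracketed by attB1 and attB2 remnants. The catalogue lists the E1021K substitution. A V5 epitope tag is annotated downstream of the attB2 site, separated from the coding sequence by short T3/T7 promoter and attB4 remnants. The record does not establish whether the tag is translated in frame with PIK3CD. An EMCV IRES then allows the puromycin N-acetyltransferase gene to be translated from the same transcript, so puromycin selection enriches for transduced cells expressing the insert, and a WPRE enhances transcript expression. The plasmid was deposited in connection with a study on systematic functional annotation of somatic mutations in cancer, and it is suited to stable expression of this PI3Kδ variant for functional assays.
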