Features (pLannotate 1.2.2; 30 found; start..end, strand, type, name):
    377..634     +  LTR            5' LTR (truncated): truncated 5' long terminal repeat (LTR) from HIV-1
    681..806     +  misc_feature   HIV-1 Ψ: packaging signal of human immunodeficiency virus type 1
    790..1128    +  CDS            HIV-1 gag (fragment): gag protein from human immunodeficiency virus 1; gag
   1303..1536    +  misc_feature   RRE: The Rev response element (RRE) of HIV-1 allows for Rev-dependent mRNA export from the nucleus to the cytoplasm.
   1913..2013    +  CDS            Rev (fragment): human immunodeficiency virus 1 (HIV-1) Rev protein; rev; enhances nuclear export of unspliced and incompletely spliced viral mRNAs
   2058..2175    +  misc_feature   cPPT/CTS: central polypurine tract and central termination sequence of HIV-1
   2223..3401    +  promoter       EF-1α promoter: strong constitutive promoter for human elongation factor EF-1α
   3422..3439    +  protein_bind   attB1 (fragment): mutant version of attB; core recombination site for the Gateway® BP reaction BP Clonase™
   3448..6579    +  CDS            PIK3CD: PK3CD_HUMAN - Experimental evidence at protein level: Swiss-Prot protein existence level 1. Phosphoinositide-3-kinase (PI3K) phosphorylates phosphatidylinositol (PI) and its phosphorylated derivatives at position 3 of the inositol ring to produce 3-phosphoinositides (PubMed:9235916). Uses ATP and PtdIns(4,5)P2 (phosphatidylinositol 4,5- bisphosphate) to generate phosphatidylinositol 3,4,5-trisphosphate (PIP3) (PubMed:15135396). PIP3 plays a key role by recruiting PH domain-containing proteins to the membrane, including AKT1 and PDPK1, activating signaling cascades involved in cell growth, surv
   6587..6604    -  protein_bind   attB2 (fragment): mutant version of attB; core recombination site for the Gateway® BP reaction BP Clonase™
   6613..6631    +  promoter       T3 promoter: promoter for bacteriophage T3 RNA polymerase
   6657..6675    -  promoter       T7 promoter: promoter for bacteriophage T7 RNA polymerase
   6681..6699    -  protein_bind   attB4 (fragment): mutant version of attB; core recombination site for the Gateway® BP reaction BP Clonase™
   6755..6796    +  CDS            V5 tag: epitope tag from simian virus 5
   6922..7384    +  misc_feature   IRES: internal ribosome entry site (IRES) of the encephalomyocarditis virus (EMCV)
   7398..7995    +  CDS            PuroR (fragment): puromycin N-acetyltransferase; pac from Streptomyces; confers resistance to puromycin
   8011..8599    +  misc_feature   WPRE: woodchuck hepatitis virus posttranscriptional regulatory element
   8607..8672    +  CDS            nef (fragment): NEF_HV1Z2 - Experimental evidence at protein level: Swiss-Prot protein existence level 1. Extracellular Nef protein targets CD4(+) T-lymphocytes for apoptosis by interacting with CXCR4 surface receptors. From Human immunodeficiency virus type 1 group M subtype D (isolate Z2/CDC-Z34) (HIV-1).
   8674..8907    +  LTR            3' LTR (ΔU3): self-inactivating 3' long terminal repeat (LTR) from HIV-1
   9112..9216    +  promoter       AmpR promoter: bla
   9217..10077   +  CDS            AmpR: β-lactamase; bla; confers resistance to ampicillin, carbenicillin, and related antibiotics
  10248..10836   +  rep_origin     ori: high-copy-number ColE1/pMB1/pBR322/pUC origin of replication
  11019..11073   +  CDS            lacI (fragment): lac repressor; lacI; The lac repressor binds to the lac operator to inhibit transcription in E. coli. This inhibition can be relieved by adding lactose or isopropyl-β-D-thiogalactopyranoside (IPTG).
  11079..11172   +  rep_origin     SV40 ori (fragment): SV40 origin of replication
  11197..11234   +  CDS            lacI (fragment): lac repressor; lacI; The lac repressor binds to the lac operator to inhibit transcription in E. coli. This inhibition can be relieved by adding lactose or isopropyl-β-D-thiogalactopyranoside (IPTG).
  11247..11268   +  protein_bind   CAP binding site: CAP binding activates transcription in the presence of cAMP. E. coli catabolite activator protein
  11283..11313   +  promoter       lac promoter: promoter for the E. coli lac operon
  11317..11339   +  protein_bind   lac operator (fragment): The lac repressor binds to the lac operator to inhibit transcription in E. coli. This inhibition can be relieved by adding lactose or isopropyl-β-D-thiogalactopyranoside (IPTG). lac repressor encoded by lacI
  11371..11454   +  polyA_signal   SV40 poly(A) signal (fragment): SV40 polyadenylation signal
  11621..329     +  CDS            nef (fragment) (across the origin): NEF_HV1BR - Experimental evidence at protein level: Swiss-Prot protein existence level 1. Extracellular Nef protein targets CD4(+) T-lymphocytes for apoptosis by interacting with CXCR4 surface receptors (PubMed:14990729). From Human immunodeficiency virus type 1 group M subtype B (isolate BRU/LAI) (HIV-1).
>Addgene plasmid #116566 | pHAGE-PIK3CD-E1021K | addgene full sequence | sequence record 243126 | Addgene NGS Result
TGGAAGGGCTAATTCACTCCCAAAGAAGACAAGATATCCTTGATCTGTGGATCTACCACACACAAGGCTA
CTTCCCTGATTAGCAGAACTACACACCAGGGCCAGGGGTCAGATATCCACTGACCTTTGGATGGTGCTAC
AAGCTAGTACCAGTTGAGCCAGATAAGGTAGAAGAGGCCAATAAAGGAGAGAACACCAGCTTGTTACACC
CTGTGAGCCTGCATGGGATGGATGACCCGGAGAGAGAAGTGTTAGAGTGGAGGTTTGACAGCCGCCTAGC
ATTTCATCACGTGGCCCGAGAGCTGCATCCGGAGTACTTCAAGAACTGCTGATATCGAGCTTGCTACAAG
GGACTTTCCGCTGGGGACTTTCCAGGGAGGCGTGGCCTGGGCGGGACTGGGGAGTGGCGAGCCCTCAGAT
CCTGCATATAAGCAGCTGCTTTTTGCCTGTACTGGGTCTCTCTGGTTAGACCAGATCTGAGCCTGGGAGC
TCTCTGGCTAACTAGGGAACCCACTGCTTAAGCCTCAATAAAGCTTGCCTTGAGTGCTTCAAGTAGTGTG
TGCCCGTCTGTTGTGTGACTCTGGTAACTAGAGATCCCTCAGACCCTTTTAGTCAGTGTGGAAAATCTCT
AGCAGTGGCGCCCGAACAGGGACTTGAAAGCGAAAGGGAAACCAGAGGAGCTCTCTCGACGCAGGACTCG
GCTTGCTGAAGCGCGCACGGCAAGAGGCGAGGGGCGGCGACTGGTGAGTACGCCAAAAATTTTGACTAGC
GGAGGCTAGAAGGAGAGAGATGGGTGCGAGAGCGTCAGTATTAAGCGGGGGAGAATTAGATCGCGATGGG
AAAAAATTCGGTTAAGGCCAGGGGGAAAGAAAAAATATAAATTAAAACATATAGTATGGGCAAGCAGGGA
GCTAGAACGATTCGCAGTTAATCCTGGCCTGTTAGAAACATCAGAAGGCTGTAGACAAATACTGGGACAG
CTACAACCATCCCTTCAGACAGGATCAGAAGAACTTAGATCATTATATAATACAGTAGCAACCCTCTATT
GTGTGCATCAAAGGATAGAGATAAAAGACACCAAGGAAGCTTTAGACAAGATAGAGGAAGAGCAAAACAA
AAGTAAGACCACCGCACAGCAAGCGGCCGGCCGCTGATCTTCAGACCTGGAGGAGGAGATATGAGGGACA
ATTGGAGAAGTGAATTATATAAATATAAAGTAGTAAAAATTGAACCATTAGGAGTAGCACCCACCAAGGC
AAAGAGAAGAGTGGTGCAGAGAGAAAAAAGAGCAGTGGGAATAGGAGCTTTGTTCCTTGGGTTCTTGGGA
GCAGCAGGAAGCACTATGGGCGCAGCGTCAATGACGCTGACGGTACAGGCCAGACAATTATTGTCTGGTA
TAGTGCAGCAGCAGAACAATTTGCTGAGGGCTATTGAGGCGCAACAGCATCTGTTGCAACTCACAGTCTG
GGGCATCAAGCAGCTCCAGGCAAGAATCCTGGCTGTGGAAAGATACCTAAAGGATCAACAGCTCCTGGGG
ATTTGGGGTTGCTCTGGAAAACTCATTTGCACCACTGCTGTGCCTTGGAATGCTAGTTGGAGTAATAAAT
CTCTGGAACAGATTTGGAATCACACGACCTGGATGGAGTGGGACAGAGAAATTAACAATTACACAAGCTT
AATACACTCCTTAATTGAAGAATCGCAAAACCAGCAAGAAAAGAATGAACAAGAATTATTGGAATTAGAT
AAATGGGCAAGTTTGTGGAATTGGTTTAACATAACAAATTGGCTGTGGTATATAAAATTATTCATAATGA
TAGTAGGAGGCTTGGTAGGTTTAAGAATAGTTTTTGCTGTACTTTCTATAGTGAATAGAGTTAGGCAGGG
ATATTCACCATTATCGTTTCAGACCCACCTCCCAACCCCGAGGGGACCCGACAGGCCCGAAGGAATAGAA
GAAGAAGGTGGAGAGAGAGACAGAGACAGATCCATTCGATTAGTGAACGGATCTCGACGGTATCGCCGAA
TTCACAAATGGCAGTATTCATCCACAATTTTAAAAGAAAAGGGGGGATTGGGGGGTACAGTGCAGGGGAA
AGAATAGTAGACATAATAGCAACAGACATACAAACTAAAGAATTACAAAAACAAATTACAAAAATTCAAA
ATTTTCGGGTTTATTACAGGGACAGCAGAGATCCAGTTTGGACTAGTCGTGAGGCTCCGGTGCCCGTCAG
TGGGCAGAGCGCACATCGCCCACAGTCCCCGAGAAGTTGGGGGGAGGGGTCGGCAATTGAACCGGTGCCT
AGAGAAGGTGGCGCGGGGTAAACTGGGAAAGTGATGTCGTGTACTGGCTCCGCCTTTTTCCCGAGGGTGG
GGGAGAACCGTATATAAGTGCAGTAGTCGCCGTGAACGTTCTTTTTCGCAACGGGTTTGCCGCCAGAACA
CAGGTAAGTGCCGTGTGTGGTTCCCGCGGGCCTGGCCTCTTTACGGGTTATGGCCCTTGCGTGCCTTGAA
TTACTTCCACCTGGCTGCAGTACGTGATTCTTGATCCCGAGCTTCGGGTTGGAAGTGGGTGGGAGAGTTC
GAGGCCTTGCGCTTAAGGAGCCCCTTCGCCTCGTGCTTGAGTTGAGGCCTGGCCTGGGCGCTGGGGCCGC
CGCGTGCGAATCTGGTGGCACCTTCGCGCCTGTCTCGCTGCTTTCGATAAGTCTCTAGCCATTTAAAATT
TTTGATGACCTGCTGCGACGCTTTTTTTCTGGCAAGATAGTCTTGTAAATGCGGGCCAAGATCTGCACAC
TGGTATTTCGGTTTTTGGGGCCGCGGGCGGCGACGGGGCCCGTGCGTCCCAGCGCACATGTTCGGCGAGG
CGGGGCCTGCGAGCGCGGCCACCGAGAATCGGACGGGGGTAGTCTCAAGCTGGCCGGCCTGCTCTGGTGC
CTGGCCTCGCGCCGCCGTGTATCGCCCCGCCCTGGGCGGCAAGGCTGGCCCGGTCGGCACCAGTTGCGTG
AGCGGAAAGATGGCCGCTTCCCGGCCCTGCTGCAGGGAGCTCAAAATGGAGGACGCGGCGCTCGGGAGAG
CGGGCGGGTGAGTCACCCACACAAAGGAAAAGGGCCTTTCCGTCCTCAGCCGTCGCTTCATGTGACTCCA
CGGAGTACCGGGCGCCGTCCAGGCACCTCGATTAGTTCTCGAGCTTTTGGAGTACGTCGTCTTTAGGTTG
GGGGGAGGGGTTTTATGCGATGGAGTTTCCCCACACTGAGTGGGTGGAGACTGAAGTTAGGCCAGCTTGG
CACTTGATGTAATTCTCCTTGGAATTTGCCCTTTTTGAGTTTGGATCTTGGTTCATTCTCAAGCCTCAGA
CAGTGGTTCAAAGTTTTTTTCTTCCATTTCAGGTGTCGTGAAGCGGCCCTGCAGATATCAACAAGTTTGT
ACAAAAAAGTTGGCACCATGCCCCCTGGGGTGGACTGCCCCATGGAATTCTGGACCAAGGAGGAGAATCA
GAGCGTTGTGGTTGACTTCCTGCTGCCCACAGGGGTCTACCTGAACTTCCCTGTGTCCCGCAATGCCAAC
CTCAGCACCATCAAGCAGCTGCTGTGGCACCGCGCCCAGTATGAGCCGCTCTTCCACATGCTCAGTGGCC
CCGAGGCCTATGTGTTCACCTGCATCAACCAGACAGCGGAGCAGCAAGAGCTGGAGGACGAGCAACGGCG
TCTGTGTGACGTGCAGCCCTTCCTGCCCGTCCTGCGCCTGGTGGCCCGTGAGGGCGACCGCGTGAAGAAG
CTCATCAACTCACAGATCAGCCTCCTCATCGGCAAAGGCCTCCACGAGTTTGACTCCTTGTGCGACCCAG
AAGTGAACGACTTTCGCGCCAAGATGTGCCAATTCTGCGAGGAGGCGGCCGCCCGCCGGCAGCAGCTGGG
CTGGGAGGCCTGGCTGCAGTACAGTTTCCCCCTGCAGCTGGAGCCCTCGGCTCAAACCTGGGGGCCTGGT
ACCCTGCGGCTCCCGAACCGGGCCCTTCTGGTCAACGTTAAGTTTGAGGGCAGCGAGGAGAGCTTCACCT
TCCAGGTGTCCACCAAGGACGTGCCGCTGGCGCTGATGGCCTGTGCCCTGCGGAAGAAGGCCACAGTGTT
CCGGCAGCCGCTGGTGGAGCAGCCGGAAGACTACACGCTGCAGGTGAACGGCAGGCATGAGTACCTGTAT
GGCAGCTACCCGCTCTGCCAGTTCCAGTACATCTGCAGCTGCCTGCACAGTGGGTTGACCCCTCACCTGA
CCATGGTCCATTCCTCCTCCATCCTCGCCATGCGGGATGAGCAGAGCAACCCTGCCCCCCAGGTCCAGAA
ACCGCGTGCCAAACCACCTCCCATTCCTGCGAAGAAGCCTTCCTCTGTGTCCCTGTGGTCCCTGGAGCAG
CCGTTCCGCATCGAGCTCATCCAGGGCAGCAAAGTGAACGCCGACGAGCGGATGAAGCTGGTGGTGCAGG
CCGGGCTTTTCCACGGCAACGAGATGCTGTGCAAGACGGTGTCCAGCTCGGAGGTGAGCGTGTGCTCGGA
GCCCGTGTGGAAGCAGCGGCTGGAGTTCGACATCAACATCTGCGACCTGCCCCGCATGGCCCGTCTCTGC
TTTGCGCTGTACGCCGTGATCGAGAAAGCCAAGAAGGCTCGCTCCACCAAGAAGAAGTCCAAGAAGGCGG
ACTGCCCCATTGCCTGGGCCAACCTCATGCTGTTTGACTACAAGGACCAGCTTAAGACCGGGGAACGCTG
CCTCTACATGTGGCCCTCCGTCCCAGATGAGAAGGGCGAGCTGCTGAACCCCACGGGCACTGTGCGCAGT
AACCCCAACACGGATAGCGCCGCTGCCCTGCTCATCTGCCTGCCCGAGGTGGCCCCGCACCCCGTGTACT
ACCCCGCCCTGGAGAAGATCTTGGAGCTGGGGCGACACAGCGAGTGTGTGCATGTCACCGAGGAGGAGCA
GCTGCAGCTGCGGGAAATCCTGGAGCGGCGGGGGTCTGGGGAGCTGTATGAGCACGAGAAGGACCTGGTG
TGGAAGCTGCGGCATGAAGTCCAGGAGCACTTCCCGGAGGCGCTAGCCCGGCTGCTGCTGGTCACCAAGT
GGAACAAGCATGAGGATGTGGCCCAGATGCTCTACCTGCTGTGCTCCTGGCCGGAGCTGCCCGTCCTGAG
CGCCCTGGAGCTGCTAGACTTCAGCTTCCCCGATTGCCACGTAGGCTCCTTCGCCATCAAGTCGCTGCGG
AAACTGACGGACGATGAGCTGTTCCAGTACCTGCTGCAGCTGGTGCAGGTGCTCAAGTACGAGTCCTACC
TGGACTGCGAGCTGACCAAATTCCTGCTGGACCGGGCCCTGGCCAACCGCAAGATCGGCCACTTCCTTTT
CTGGCACCTCCGCTCCGAGATGCACGTGCCGTCGGTGGCCCTGCGCTTCGGCCTCATCCTGGAGGCCTAC
TGCAGGGGCAGCACCCACCACATGAAGGTGCTGATGAAGCAGGGGGAAGCACTGAGCAAACTGAAGGCCC
TGAATGACTTCGTCAAGCTGAGCTCTCAGAAGACCCCCAAGCCCCAGACCAAGGAGCTGATGCACTTGTG
CATGCGGCAGGAGGCCTACCTAGAGGCCCTCTCCCACCTGCAGTCCCCACTCGACCCCAGCACCCTGCTG
GCTGAAGTCTGCGTGGAGCAGTGCACCTTCATGGACTCCAAGATGAAGCCCCTGTGGATCATGTACAGCA
ACGAGGAGGCAGGCAGCGGCGGCAGCGTGGGCATCATCTTTAAGAACGGGGATGACCTCCGGCAGGACAT
GCTGACCCTGCAGATGATCCAGCTCATGGACGTCCTGTGGAAGCAGGAGGGGCTGGACCTGAGGATGACC
CCCTATGGCTGCCTCCCCACCGGGGACCGCACAGGCCTCATTGAGGTGGTACTCCGTTCAGACACCATCG
CCAACATCCAACTCAACAAGAGCAACATGGCAGCCACAGCCGCCTTCAACAAGGATGCCCTGCTCAACTG
GCTGAAGTCCAAGAACCCGGGGGAGGCCCTGGATCGAGCCATTGAGGAGTTCACCCTCTCCTGTGCTGGC
TATTGTGTGGCCACATATGTGCTGGGCATTGGCGATCGGCACAGCGACAACATCATGATCCGAGAGAGTG
GGCAGCTGTTCCACATTGATTTTGGCCACTTTCTGGGGAATTTCAAGACCAAGTTTGGAATCAACCGCGA
GCGTGTCCCATTCATCCTCACCTACGACTTTGTCCATGTGATTCAGCAGGGGAAGACTAATAATAGTGAG
AAATTTGAACGGTTCCGGGGCTACTGTGAAAGGGCCTACACCATCCTGCGGCGCCACGGGCTTCTCTTCC
TCCACCTCTTTGCCCTGATGCGGGCGGCAGGCCTGCCTGAGCTCAGCTGCTCCAAAGACATCCAGTATCT
CAAGGACTCCCTGGCACTGGGGAAAACAGAGGAGGAGGCACTGAAGCACTTCCGAGTGAAGTTTAACAAA
GCCCTCCGTGAGAGCTGGAAAACCAAAGTGAACTGGCTGGCCCACAACGTGTCCAAAGACAACAGGCAGT
TGCCAACTTTCTTGTACAAAGTGGTGATATCCAATTAACCCTCACTAAAGGAAGAAGTAAGAGAGAAATT
TGAATCCCTATAGTGAGTCGTATTACCACCCAACTTTTCTATACAAAGTGGTTGATATCCAGCACAGTGG
CGGCCGCTCGAGTCTAGAGGGCCCGCGGTTCGAAGGTAAGCCTATCCCTAACCCTCTCCTCGGTCTCGAT
TCTACGCGTACCGGTTAGTAATGAGATCCCTCCCCCCCCCCTAACGTTACTGGCCGAAGCCGCTTGGAAT
AAGGCCGGTGTGCGTTTGTCTATATGTTATTTTCCACCATATTGCCGTCTTTTGGCAATGTGAGGGCCCG
GAAACCTGGCCCTGTCTTCTTGACGAGCATTCCTAGGGGTCTTTCCCCTCTCGCCAAAGGAATGCAAGGT
CTGTTGAATGTCGTGAAGGAAGCAGTTCCTCTGGAAGCTTCTTGAAGACAAACAACGTCTGTAGCGACCC
TTTGCAGGCAGCGGAACCCCCCACCTGGCGACAGGTGCCTCTGCGGCCAAAAGCCACGTGTATAAGATAC
ACCTGCAAAGGCGGCACAACCCCAGTGCCACGTTGTGAGTTGGATAGTTGTGGAAAGAGTCAAATGGCTC
TCCTCAAGCGTATTCAACAAGGGGCTGAAGGATGCCCAGAAGGTACCCCATTGTATGGGATCTGATCTGG
GGCCTCGGTGCACATGCTTTACATGTGTTTAGTCGAGGTTAAAAAAACGTCTAGGCCCCCCGAACCACGG
GGACGTGGTTTTCCTTTGAAAAACACGATGATAATATGGCCACACATATGACCGAGTACAAGCCCACGGT
GCGCCTCGCCACCCGCGACGACGTCCCCAGGGCCGTACGCACCCTCGCCGCCGCGTTCGCCGACTACCCC
GCCACGCGCCACACCGTCGATCCGGACCGCCACATCGAGCGGGTCACCGAGCTGCAAGAACTCTTCCTCA
CGCGCGTCGGGCTCGACATCGGCAAGGTGTGGGTCGCGGACGACGGCGCCGCGGTGGCGGTCTGGACCAC
GCCGGAGAGCGTCGAAGCGGGGGCGGTGTTCGCCGAGATCGGCCCGCGCATGGCCGAGTTGAGCGGTTCC
CGGCTGGCCGCGCAGCAACAGATGGAAGGCCTCCTGGCGCCGCACCGGCCCAAGGAGCCCGCGTGGTTCC
TGGCCACCGTCGGCGTCTCGCCCGACCACCAGGGCAAGGGTCTGGGCAGCGCCGTCGTGCTCCCCGGAGT
GGAGGCGGCCGAGCGCGCCGGGGTGCCCGCCTTCCTGGAGACCTCCGCGCCCCGCAACCTCCCCTTCTAC
GAGCGGCTCGGCTTCACCGTCACCGCCGACGTCGAGGTGCCCGAAGGACCGCGCACCTGGTGCATGACCC
GCAAGCCCGGTGCCTAAATCGATAGATCCTAATCAACCTCTGGATTACAAAATTTGTGAAAGATTGACTG
GTATTCTTAACTATGTTGCTCCTTTTACGCTATGTGGATACGCTGCTTTAATGCCTTTGTATCATGCTAT
TGCTTCCCGTATGGCTTTCATTTTCTCCTCCTTGTATAAATCCTGGTTGCTGTCTCTTTATGAGGAGTTG
TGGCCCGTTGTCAGGCAACGTGGCGTGGTGTGCACTGTGTTTGCTGACGCAACCCCCACTGGTTGGGGCA
TTGCCACCACCTGTCAGCTCCTTTCCGGGACTTTCGCTTTCCCCCTCCCTATTGCCACGGCGGAACTCAT
CGCCGCCTGCCTTGCCCGCTGCTGGACAGGGGCTCGGCTGTTGGGCACTGACAATTCCGTGGTGTTGTCG
GGGAAATCATCGTCCTTTCCTTGGCTGCTCGCCTGTGTTGCCACCTGGATTCTGCGCGGGACGTCCTTCT
GCTACGTCCCTTCGGCCCTCAATCCAGCGGACCTTCCTTCCCGCGGCCTGCTGCCGGCTCTGCGGCCTCT
TCCGCGTCTTCGCCTTCGCCCTCAGACGAGTCGGATCTCCCTTTGGGCCGCCTCCCCGCCTGAGATCCTT
TAAGACCAATGACTTACAAGGCAGCTGTAGATCTTAGCCACTTTTTAAAAGAAAAGGGGGGACTGGAAGG
GCTAATTCACTCCCAACGAAGACAAGATCTGCTTTTTGCTTGTACTGGGTCTCTCTGGTTAGACCAGATC
TGAGCCTGGGAGCTCTCTGGCTAACTAGGGAACCCACTGCTTAAGCCTCAATAAAGCTTGCCTTGAGTGC
TTCAAGTAGTGTGTGCCCGTCTGTTGTGTGACTCTGGTAACTAGAGATCCCTCAGACCCTTTTAGTCAGT
GTGGAAAATCTCTAGCAGTAGTAGTTCATGTCATCTTATTATTCAGTATTTATAACTTGCAAAGAAATGA
ATATCAGAGAGTGAGAGGCCCGGGTTAATTAAGGAAAGGGCTAGATCATTCTTGAAGACGAAAGGGCCTC
GTGATACGCCTATTTTTATAGGTTAATGTCATGATAATAATGGTTTCTTAGACGTCAGGTGGCACTTTTC
GGGGAAATGTGCGCGGAACCCCTATTTGTTTATTTTTCTAAATACATTCAAATATGTATCCGCTCATGAG
ACAATAACCCTGATAAATGCTTCAATAATATTGAAAAAGGAAGAGTATGAGTATTCAACATTTCCGTGTC
GCCCTTATTCCCTTTTTTGCGGCATTTTGCCTTCCTGTTTTTGCTCACCCAGAAACGCTGGTGAAAGTAA
AAGATGCTGAAGATCAGTTGGGTGCACGAGTGGGTTACATCGAACTGGATCTCAACAGCGGTAAGATCCT
TGAGAGTTTTCGCCCCGAAGAACGTTTTCCAATGATGAGCACTTTTAAAGTTCTGCTATGTGGCGCGGTA
TTATCCCGTGTTGACGCCGGGCAAGAGCAACTCGGTCGCCGCATACACTATTCTCAGAATGACTTGGTTG
AGTACTCACCAGTCACAGAAAAGCATCTTACGGATGGCATGACAGTAAGAGAATTATGCAGTGCTGCCAT
AACCATGAGTGATAACACTGCGGCCAACTTACTTCTGACAACGATCGGAGGACCGAAGGAGCTAACCGCT
TTTTTGCACAACATGGGGGATCATGTAACTCGCCTTGATCGTTGGGAACCGGAGCTGAATGAAGCCATAC
CAAACGACGAGCGTGACACCACGATGCCTGTAGCAATGGCAACAACGTTGCGCAAACTATTAACTGGCGA
ACTACTTACTCTAGCTTCCCGGCAACAATTAATAGACTGGATGGAGGCGGATAAAGTTGCAGGACCACTT
CTGCGCTCGGCCCTTCCGGCTGGCTGGTTTATTGCTGATAAATCTGGAGCCGGTGAGCGTGGGTCTCGCG
GTATCATTGCAGCACTGGGGCCAGATGGTAAGCCCTCCCGTATCGTAGTTATCTACACGACGGGGAGTCA
GGCAACTATGGATGAACGAAATAGACAGATCGCTGAGATAGGTGCCTCACTGATTAAGCATTGGTAACTG
TCAGACCAAGTTTACTCATATATACTTTAGATTGATTTAAAACTTCATTTTTAATTTAAAAGGATCTAGG
TGAAGATCCTTTTTGATAATCTCATGACCAAAATCCCTTAACGTGAGTTTTCGTTCCACTGAGCGTCAGA
CCCCGTAGAAAAGATCAAAGGATCTTCTTGAGATCCTTTTTTTCTGCGCGTAATCTGCTGCTTGCAAACA
AAAAAACCACCGCTACCAGCGGTGGTTTGTTTGCCGGATCAAGAGCTACCAACTCTTTTTCCGAAGGTAA
CTGGCTTCAGCAGAGCGCAGATACCAAATACTGTTCTTCTAGTGTAGCCGTAGTTAGGCCACCACTTCAA
GAACTCTGTAGCACCGCCTACATACCTCGCTCTGCTAATCCTGTTACCAGTGGCTGCTGCCAGTGGCGAT
AAGTCGTGTCTTACCGGGTTGGACTCAAGACGATAGTTACCGGATAAGGCGCAGCGGTCGGGCTGAACGG
GGGGTTCGTGCACACAGCCCAGCTTGGAGCGAACGACCTACACCGAACTGAGATACCTACAGCGTGAGCT
ATGAGAAAGCGCCACGCTTCCCGAAGGGAGAAAGGCGGACAGGTATCCGGTAAGCGGCAGGGTCGGAACA
GGAGAGCGCACGAGGGAGCTTCCAGGGGGAAACGCCTGGTATCTTTATAGTCCTGTCGGGTTTCGCCACC
TCTGACTTGAGCGTCGATTTTTGTGATGCTCGTCAGGGGGGCGGAGCCTATGGAAAAACGCCAGCAACGC
GGCCTTTTTACGGTTCCTGGCCTTTTGCTGGCCTTTTGCTCACATGTTCTTTCCTGCGTTATCCCCTGAT
TCTGTGGATAACCGTATTACCGCCTTTGAGTGAGCTGATACCGCTCGCCGCAGCCGAACGACCGAGCGCA
GCGAGTCAGTGAGCGAGGAAGCGGAAGAGCGCCCAATACGCAAACCGCCTCTCCCCGCGCGTTGGCCGAT
TCATTAATGCAGCAAGCTCATGGCTGACTAATTTTTTTTATTTATGCAGAGGCCGAGGCCGCCTCGGCCT
CTGAGCTATTCCAGAAGTAGTGAGGAGGCTTTTTTGGAGGCCTAGGCTTTTGCAAAAAGCTCCCCGTGGC
ACGACAGGTTTCCCGACTGGAAAGCGGGCAGTGAGCGCAACGCAATTAATGTGAGTTAGCTCACTCATTA
GGCACCCCAGGCTTTACACTTTATGCTTCCGGCTCGTATGTTGTGTGGAATTGTGAGCGGATAACAATTT
CACACAGGAAACAGCTATGACATGATTACGAATTTCACAAATAAAGCATTTTTTTCACTGCATTCTAGTT
GTGGTTTGTCCAAACTCATCAATGTATCTTATCATGTCTGGATCAACTGGATAACTCAAGCTAACCAAAA
TCATCCCAAACTTCCCACCCCATACCCTATTACCACTGCCAATTACCTGTGGTTTCATTTACTCTAAACC
TGTGATTCCTCTGAATTATTTTCATTTTAAAGAAATTGTATTTGTTAAATATGTACTACAAACTTAGTAG
T
