>Addgene plasmid #116566 | pHAGE-PIK3CD-E1021K | depositor partial sequence | sequence record 219441 | insert
ATGCCCCCTGGGGTGGACTGCCCCATGGAATTCTGGACCAAGGAGGAGAATCAGAGCGTTGTGGTTGACT
TCCTGCTGCCCACAGGGGTCTACCTGAACTTCCCTGTGTCCCGCAATGCCAACCTCAGCACCATCAAGCA
GCTGCTGTGGCACCGCGCCCAGTATGAGCCGCTCTTCCACATGCTCAGTGGCCCCGAGGCCTATGTGTTC
ACCTGCATCAACCAGACAGCGGAGCAGCAAGAGCTGGAGGACGAGCAACGGCGTCTGTGTGACGTGCAGC
CCTTCCTGCCCGTCCTGCGCCTGGTGGCCCGTGAGGGCGACCGCGTGAAGAAGCTCATCAACTCACAGAT
CAGCCTCCTCATCGGCAAAGGCCTCCACGAGTTTGACTCCTTGTGCGACCCAGAAGTGAACGACTTTCGC
GCCAAGATGTGCCAATTCTGCGAGGAGGCGGCCGCCCGCCGGCAGCAGCTGGGCTGGGAGGCCTGGCTGC
AGTACAGTTTCCCCCTGCAGCTGGAGCCCTCGGCTCAAACCTGGGGGCCTGGTACCCTGCGGCTCCCGAA
CCGGGCCCTTCTGGTCAACGTTAAGTTTGAGGGCAGCGAGGAGAGCTTCACCTTCCAGGTGTCCACCAAG
GACGTGCCGCTGGCGCTGATGGCCTGTGCCCTGCGGAAGAAGGCCACAGTGTTCCGGCAGCCGCTGGTGG
AGCAGCCGGAAGACTACACGCTGCAGGTGAACGGCAGGCATGAGTACCTGTATGGCAGCTACCCGCTCTG
CCAGTTCCAGTACATCTGCAGCTGCCTGCACAGTGGGTTGACCCCTCACCTGACCATGGTCCATTCCTCC
TCCATCCTCGCCATGCGGGATGAGCAGAGCAACCCTGCCCCCCAGGTCCAGAAACCGCGTGCCAAACCAC
CTCCCATTCCTGCGAAGAAGCCTTCCTCTGTGTCCCTGTGGTCCCTGGAGCAGCCGTTCCGCATCGAGCT
CATCCAGGGCAGCAAAGTGAACGCCGACGAGCGGATGAAGCTGGTGGTGCAGGCCGGGCTTTTCCACGGC
AACGAGATGCTGTGCAAGACGGTGTCCAGCTCGGAGGTGAGCGTGTGCTCGGAGCCCGTGTGGAAGCAGC
GGCTGGAGTTCGACATCAACATCTGCGACCTGCCCCGCATGGCCCGTCTCTGCTTTGCGCTGTACGCCGT
GATCGAGAAAGCCAAGAAGGCTCGCTCCACCAAGAAGAAGTCCAAGAAGGCGGACTGCCCCATTGCCTGG
GCCAACCTCATGCTGTTTGACTACAAGGACCAGCTTAAGACCGGGGAACGCTGCCTCTACATGTGGCCCT
CCGTCCCAGATGAGAAGGGCGAGCTGCTGAACCCCACGGGCACTGTGCGCAGTAACCCCAACACGGATAG
CGCCGCTGCCCTGCTCATCTGCCTGCCCGAGGTGGCCCCGCACCCCGTGTACTACCCCGCCCTGGAGAAG
ATCTTGGAGCTGGGGCGACACAGCGAGTGTGTGCATGTCACCGAGGAGGAGCAGCTGCAGCTGCGGGAAA
TCCTGGAGCGGCGGGGGTCTGGGGAGCTGTATGAGCACGAGAAGGACCTGGTGTGGAAGCTGCGGCATGA
AGTCCAGGAGCACTTCCCGGAGGCGCTAGCCCGGCTGCTGCTGGTCACCAAGTGGAACAAGCATGAGGAT
GTGGCCCAGATGCTCTACCTGCTGTGCTCCTGGCCGGAGCTGCCCGTCCTGAGCGCCCTGGAGCTGCTAG
ACTTCAGCTTCCCCGATTGCCACGTAGGCTCCTTCGCCATCAAGTCGCTGCGGAAACTGACGGACGATGA
GCTGTTCCAGTACCTGCTGCAGCTGGTGCAGGTGCTCAAGTACGAGTCCTACCTGGACTGCGAGCTGACC
AAATTCCTGCTGGACCGGGCCCTGGCCAACCGCAAGATCGGCCACTTCCTTTTCTGGCACCTCCGCTCCG
AGATGCACGTGCCGTCGGTGGCCCTGCGCTTCGGCCTCATCCTGGAGGCCTACTGCAGGGGCAGCACCCA
CCACATGAAGGTGCTGATGAAGCAGGGGGAAGCACTGAGCAAACTGAAGGCCCTGAATGACTTCGTCAAG
CTGAGCTCTCAGAAGACCCCCAAGCCCCAGACCAAGGAGCTGATGCACTTGTGCATGCGGCAGGAGGCCT
ACCTAGAGGCCCTCTCCCACCTGCAGTCCCCACTCGACCCCAGCACCCTGCTGGCTGAAGTCTGCGTGGA
GCAGTGCACCTTCATGGACTCCAAGATGAAGCCCCTGTGGATCATGTACAGCAACGAGGAGGCAGGCAGC
GGCGGCAGCGTGGGCATCATCTTTAAGAACGGGGATGACCTCCGGCAGGACATGCTGACCCTGCAGATGA
TCCAGCTCATGGACGTCCTGTGGAAGCAGGAGGGGCTGGACCTGAGGATGACCCCCTATGGCTGCCTCCC
CACCGGGGACCGCACAGGCCTCATTGAGGTGGTACTCCGTTCAGACACCATCGCCAACATCCAACTCAAC
AAGAGCAACATGGCAGCCACAGCCGCCTTCAACAAGGATGCCCTGCTCAACTGGCTGAAGTCCAAGAACC
CGGGGGAGGCCCTGGATCGAGCCATTGAGGAGTTCACCCTCTCCTGTGCTGGCTATTGTGTGGCCACATA
TGTGCTGGGCATTGGCGATCGGCACAGCGACAACATCATGATCCGAGAGAGTGGGCAGCTGTTCCACATT
GATTTTGGCCACTTTCTGGGGAATTTCAAGACCAAGTTTGGAATCAACCGCGAGCGTGTCCCATTCATCC
TCACCTACGACTTTGTCCATGTGATTCAGCAGGGGAAGACTAATAATAGTGAGAAATTTGAACGGTTCCG
GGGCTACTGTGAAAGGGCCTACACCATCCTGCGGCGCCACGGGCTTCTCTTCCTCCACCTCTTTGCCCTG
ATGCGGGCGGCAGGCCTGCCTGAGCTCAGCTGCTCCAAAGACATCCAGTATCTCAAGGACTCCCTGGCAC
TGGGGAAAACAGAGGAGGAGGCACTGAAGCACTTCCGAGTGAAGTTTAACAAAGCCCTCCGTGAGAGCTG
GAAAACCAAAGTGAACTGGCTGGCCCACAACGTGTCCAAAGACAACAGGCAG
